Addgene plasmid #78831: pBabe-puro-RIPK3 2KR(55,363)
Purpose: retroviral expression of RIPK3 2KR(55,363)
Depositing lab: Jaewhan Song. Depositing organization: Yonsei University. Publication: CHIP controls necroptosis through ubiquitylation- and lysosome-dependent degradation of RIPK3. Seo J, Lee EW, Sung H, Seong D, Dondelinger Y, Shin J, Jeong M, Lee HK, Kim JH, Han SY, Lee C, Seong JK, Vandenabeele P, Song J. Nat Cell Biol. 2016 Mar;18(3):291-302. doi: 10.1038/ncb3314. Epub 2016 Feb 22. PubMed 26900751.
Backbone
  Vector backbone: pBabe-puro
  Vector type: Mammalian Expression, Retroviral
  Selectable markers: Puromycin
Growth in bacteria
  Bacterial resistance: Ampicillin, 100 μg/mL
  Growth temperature: 37°C
  Growth strain: NEB Stable
  Copy number: High Copy
Gene/Insert
  Gene/Insert name: RIPK3
  Species: H. sapiens (human)
  Mutation: K55R, K363R
  Entrez Gene: RIPK3 (a.k.a. RIP3)
  Promoter: 5'LTR
  Cloning method: Restriction Enzyme; 5′ cloning site unknown (unknown if destroyed); 3′ cloning site unknown (unknown if destroyed)
  Sequencing primers: 5′ pBABE 5'; 3′ pBABE 3'
Terms and licenses: Academic/Nonprofit Terms; Industry Terms: Not Available to Industry
How to cite: pBabe-puro-RIPK3 2KR(55,363) was a gift from Jaewhan Song (Addgene plasmid # 78831 ; http://n2t.net/addgene:78831 ; RRID:Addgene_78831)
