[The description below was written by a language model from this plasmid's Addgene catalogue record.]
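Description:
pBabe-puro-RIPK3 2KR(55,363) is a retroviral mammalian expression plasmid built on the pBabe-puro backbone. It carries human RIPK3 (also known as RIP3) with two lysine-to-arginine substitutions, K55R and K363R. In bacteria it is maintained as a high-copy plasmid under ampicillin selection. The record does not include a feature table, so the origin of replication and other backbone elements are not itemised, and the restriction sites used to insert the gene are listed as unknown. No epitope tag or reporter is recorded.

Expression of the RIPK3 mutant is driven by the retroviral 5' LTR, as is typical of pBabe-type vectors. In these vectors the region between the two LTRs is transcribed in a packaging cell line, packaged into retroviral particles, and then reverse transcribed and integrated into the genome of transduced target cells. The backbone's puromycin resistance marker allows selection of stably transduced mammalian cells, so the construct suits the generation of cell populations with sustained expression of the mutant kinase rather than only transient transfection.

RIPK3 is a serine/threonine kinase central to necroptosis. The associated publication concerns control of necroptosis through CHIP-mediated ubiquitylation and lysosome-dependent degradation of RIPK3. Replacing lysine with arginine removes a potential ubiquitin acceptor site while preserving positive charge, so this double mutant is presumably meant to test the contribution of residues 55 and 363 to RIPK3 ubiquitylation and stability. The record itself states the purpose only as retroviral expression of the 2KR variant.
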