>Addgene plasmid #78831 | pBabe-puro-RIPK3 2KR(55,363) | addgene partial sequence | sequence record 149306 | pBABE3 5'-ACCCTAACTGACACACATTCC-3'
TATACCAACCCTGTGGCCTGCTCCAGGCTTCAGGATCTTTAGGGCCTTCTTGCGAACCTACTGGTGGGGG
GTGCTGCAAGCCCCTCCCCTTGCCCGAAGGTGCCAAGCCCCATGTGGGCAAGGCAGTTGTCTGTTGCATA
GTCAAGTAGTTGTTGTCTCCAACTTGCACCCCAGAGCAGTTGTATATGTTAACGAGCGGTCGCCCTGTTA
CTGGATTTGGCTCCGGGGTCCTGCAGGACCAGTTCATGCCTTGTCTCTCAGCCCCCTGATTCCCTCGGGG
TCCAGGACTTGGTGTTCCAGTTGAGGTAGGGCTGGGCATCTGGTTTCTGAAAGTTGAGGTCTCTGGAGTC
TGGGGAGGTTGGGCCATCGAATCTGAAGATGTGCCTGCTGTCCAGGCTTGTGGAACCTGCTCCTCTTGTG
CCCTGCTCCTCTTGGTAAGGCTCGGGCATTTTCGAGGAACAGAGCTGGGAGGCTCCTCTAGATTCAGTTT
GTTTAGCCACTCAGAAACCATGACATCATTACGAGAGTGCTGGTTTTCTATGGTTCTCCTAAAGCCATCC
ATTTCTGTCCCTCCTTGGCCTGACTCTGGGATAGAAAATCTCCTATTGCTGCTCCTGAGCTGAGACAGGA
AATCCTTTACCGTGGAGACAGCAGCATTCATATTGTTCTCCACCATCTGGAAGACTTCATCAGTTTTTGG
TAGGCATTCCTGGAAGGAGGGTCTGTCCTTGGGCTCACTGCTCCAGCAGAGCTGCATTAGCTCCTTCAGT
CCTTCTAAGCCGGGAGTCTCAGGCCCGGCTTGGGG
