>Addgene plasmid #78831 | pBabe-puro-RIPK3 2KR(55,363) | addgene partial sequence | sequence record 149307 | pBABE5 5'-CTTTATCCAGCCCTCAC-3'
GGTGGTACGTAGGAATTCATGTCGTGCGTCAAGTTATGGCCCAGCGGTGCCCCCGCCCCCTTGGTGTCCA
TCGAGGAACTGGAGAACCAGGAGCTCGTCGGCAAAGGCGGGTTCGGCACAGTGTTCCGGGCGCAACATAG
GAAGTGGGGCTACGATGTGGCGGTCAAGATCGTAAACTCGCGGGCGATATCCAGGGAGGTCAAGGCCATG
GCAAGTCTGGATAACGAGTTTGTGCTGCGCCTAGAAGGGGTTATCGAGAAGGTGAACTGGGACCAAGATC
CCAAGCCGGCTCTGGTGACTAAATTCATGGAGAACGGCTCCTTGTCGGGGCTGCTGCAGTCCCAGTGCCC
TCGGCCCTGGCCGCTCCTTTGCCGCCTGCTGAAAGAAGTGGTGCTTGGGATGTTTTACCTGCACGACCAG
AACCCGGTGCTCCTGCACCGGGACCTCAAGCCATCCAACGTCCTGCTGGACCCAGAGCTGCACGTCAAGC
TGGCAGATTTTGGCCTGTCCACATTTCAGGGAGGCTCACAGTCAGGGACAGGGTCCGGGGAGCCAGGGGG
CACCCTGGGCTACTTGGCCCCAGAACTGTTTGTTAACGTAAACCGGAAGGCCTCCACAGCCAGTGACGTC
TACAGCTTCGGGATCCTAATGTGGGCAGTGCTTGCTGGAAGAGAAGTTGAGTTGCCAACCGAACCATCAC
TCGTGTACGAAGCAGTGTGCAACAGGCAGAACCGGCCTTCATTGGCTGAGCTGCCCCAAGCCGGGCCTGA
GACTCCCGGCTTAGAAGGACTGAAGGAGCTAATGCAGCTCTGCTGGAGCAGTGAGCCCAAGGACAGACCC
TCCTTCCAGGAATGCCTACCAAAAACTGATGAAGTCTTCCAGATGGTGGAGAACAATATGAATGCTGCTG
TCTCCACGGTAAAGGATTTCCTGTCTCAGCTC
